>Addgene plasmid #153207 | pAM-AAV-mSncg-Cre | addgene full sequence | sequence record 302059 | Addgene NGS Result
TTAGGTGACACTATAGAATACACGGAATTAATTCTAGCTGCGCGCTCGCTCGCTCACTGAGGCCGCCCGG
GCAAAGCCCGGGCGTCGGGCGACCTTTGGTCGCCCGGCCTCAGTGAGCGAGCGAGCGCGCAGAGAGGGAG
TGGCCAACTCCATCACTAGGGGTTCCTTGTAGTTAATGATTAACCCGCCATGCTACTTATCTACGTAGCC
ATGCTCTAGGTACCATTGACGTCAATAATGACGTATGTTCCCATAGTAACGCCAATAGGGACTTTCCATT
GACGTCAATGGGTGGAGTATTTACGGTAAACTGCCCACTTGGCAGTACATCAAGTGTATCATATGGTCCC
ATGCCACTAGTGGGAGCTGTGTTACCTGTTGCAGCCCCACCCAAAGCCCCTGCTATAGGTCAAGCAGGAA
TCACCCTGCCATCCCCAGCCTGGGGCCTGGAGTACCAGATCCAGGAAACTAGCATCCCTTAGCTATAGAG
ATAGCCACACATCAGCCCATTCCTCAGATGTGTATCTGGGGCTCAGACATCATCTCCCGATCTCCGACAA
GGGCAGGATTTCCTTACCGTCTGATGGGGTCTCTGCTGGTATCCTCAGCCCCTAGTCTCCAGCCTTCAGG
CATGCCGGGCCTATTGAGATGGGAGAACTTGGTACCGGGGTCCTGTGCCCAGGACCCTAGCAGTCCCCAG
CTCAGGTACACCCCAAAGCCCAGCAGCAGTGTCGGGATCATGGTGAGGGGCTCCTGTGCTGATGCTCAGC
CTTACAAGTGACTCTCAAATTTGCTGGTGATGTGGTCTTCAAGCGAAATGTCAGAAAGAAAAGAAAACAC
GAGGACAACAAAGGGAGGAAGTGGCCTGGTCCGGCCCACCCGGCAAGTCTCATCCGCCCCCGCCCCCGCC
CCTTCCAGCCTGGCCCCCTTGGAGGCCTCCAACCACTCAGGTCAATTCCTGTGTCCTGAGGGCACTTGAA
TCAGGGACACGGGATTTGGTAGACACATAAAGGTGGCCCCATTAAACTTATTTCTCCAGGACTCTGTCGT
GGGCCTGGAGGAGATCTGGTGCCACCCATACTGTTGGCCAGGAAGTGGGGAACGGGCACATCACACCTGC
TCGGCACCTTGGGCTATGGGAACTAGCAGGTGGGTGGGAACTCAGAGAAGGAAAGGGACTATGCTAGAAT
CACACAGCGGGCAGCCCAGTCTAGGGCATGGGGAGCAGCTTTGGGTGTTTCTGGCCTCAGCCTTCCAACA
GGTTTGGCTAGAGCTCCAGGCTCAAGAGCATCCAGGATACAGTGGGGAACTGGATAACAGGGCAGCCTGC
AGGTTGGCCATTCATTGGATTGGCCCTGACCCCGGCCCAGCCTGGGACACTGAGGCATCATCAGTCAAGG
CACTTTTCTTCTGCATATAAGAGCCAGGGCACGAGACCACCAGGGCTTTCCAAGGATGAATGAGGTGTAA
TGATAGATTAGGATATGTCCAGCCTCCAACACGCTCTCCCTCCCCCAGGGCCAACAAGAGTCAGCAGGGC
AGAATAGAGCCAGTAGGGGCCCGGGCCCTGCTCGCTGGTATCCCCGTGAGGCATGCCTTCTCTCTGGCCC
GCCCTCCCTGCCCCCACCCTGGCCCGGGCTGGCTGGGCTCCAGCCAGCAGCCACAGCATCAATATTTCAT
CTGCGTCAATAAGAGGCAGTAGCAGCAGAGACAGCGGCTGCGGCAGCACTCCAGTCCATAGCTTGCAGCA
GCCAGGTTCCATCCTTGCAAACACCATGGACGTCTTCAAGGAATTCGCCACCATGCCCAAGAAGAAGAGG
AAGGTGTCCAATTTACTGACCGTACACCAAAATTTGCCTGCATTACCGGTCGATGCAACGAGTGATGAGG
TTCGCAAGAACCTGATGGACATGTTCAGGGATCGCCAGGCGTTTTCTGAGCATACCTGGAAAATGCTTCT
GTCCGTTTGCCGGTCGTGGGCGGCATGGTGCAAGTTGAATAACCGGAAATGGTTTCCCGCAGAACCTGAA
GATGTTCGCGATTATCTTCTATATCTTCAGGCGCGCGGTCTGGCAGTAAAAACTATCCAGCAACATTTGG
GCCAGCTAAACATGCTTCATCGTCGGTCCGGGCTGCCACGACCAAGTGACAGCAATGCTGTTTCACTGGT
TATGCGGCGGATCCGAAAAGAAAACGTTGATGCCGGTGAACGTGCAAAACAGGCTCTAGCGTTCGAACGC
ACTGATTTCGACCAGGTTCGTTCACTCATGGAAAATAGCGATCGCTGCCAGGATATACGTAATCTGGCAT
TTCTGGGGATTGCTTATAACACCCTGTTACGTATAGCCGAAATTGCCAGGATCAGGGTTAAAGATATCTC
ACGTACTGACGGTGGGAGAATGTTAATCCATATTGGCAGAACGAAAACGCTGGTTAGCACCGCAGGTGTA
GAGAAGGCACTTAGCCTGGGGGTAACTAAACTGGTCGAGCGATGGATTTCCGTCTCTGGTGTAGCTGATG
ATCCGAATAACTACCTGTTTTGCCGGGTCAGAAAAAATGGTGTTGCCGCGCCATCTGCCACCAGCCAGCT
ATCAACTCGCGCCCTGGAAGGGATTTTTGAAGCAACTCATCGATTGATTTACGGCGCTAAGGATGACTCT
GGTCAGAGATACCTGGCCTGGTCTGGACACAGTGCCCGTGTCGGAGCCGCGCGAGATATGGCCCGCGCTG
GAGTTTCAATACCGGAGATCATGCAAGCTGGTGGCTGGACCAATGTAAATATTGTCATGAACTATATCCG
TAACCTGGATAGTGAAACAGGGGCAATGGTGCGCCTGCTGGAAGATGGCGATTAGAGATCTACGCGTGGT
ACCTCTAGAGTCGACCCGGGCGGCCTCGAGAAGCTTATCGATAATCAACCTCTGGATTACAAAATTTGTG
AAAGATTGACTGGTATTCTTAACTATGTTGCTCCTTTTACGCTATGTGGATACGCTGCTTTAATGCCTTT
GTATCATGCTATTGCTTCCCGTATGGCTTTCATTTTCTCCTCCTTGTATAAATCCTGGTTGCTGTCTCTT
TATGAGGAGTTGTGGCCCGTTGTCAGGCAACGTGGCGTGGTGTGCACTGTGTTTGCTGACGCAACCCCCA
CTGGTTGGGGCATTGCCACCACCTGTCAGCTCCTTTCCGGGACTTTCGCTTTCCCCCTCCCTATTGCCAC
GGCGGAACTCATCGCCGCCTGCCTTGCCCGCTGCTGGACAGGGGCTCGGCTGTTGGGCACTGACAATTCC
GTGGTGTTGTCGGGGAAATCATCGTCCTTTCCTTGGCTGCTCGCCTGTGTTGCCACCTGGATTCTGCGCG
GGACGTCCTTCTGCTACGTCCCTTCGGCCCTCAATCCAGCGGACCTTCCTTCCCGCGGCCTGCTGCCGGC
TCTGCGGCCTCTTCCGCGTCTTCGCCTTCGCCCTCAGACGAGTCGGATCTCCCTTTGGGCCGCCTCCCCG
CATCGATACCGTCGACTCGCTGATCAGCCTCGACTGTGCCTTCTAGTTGCCAGCCATCTGTTGTTTGCCC
CTCCCCCGTGCCTTCCTTGACCCTGGAAGGTGCCACTCCCACTGTCCTTTCCTAATAAAATGAGGAAATT
GCATCGCATTGTCTGAGTAGGTGTCATTCTATTCTGGGGGGTGGGGTGGGGCAGGACAGCAAGGGGGAGG
ATTGGGAAGACAATAGCAGGCATGCTGGGGATGCGGTGGGCTCTATGGCTTCTGAGGCGGAAAGAACCAG
CTGGGGCTCGACTAGAGCATGGCTACGTAGATAAGTAGCATGGCGGGTTAATCATTAACTACAAGGAACC
CCTAGTGATGGAGTTGGCCACTCCCTCTCTGCGCGCTCGCTCGCTCACTGAGGCCGGGCGACCAAAGGTC
GCCCGACGCCCGGGCGGCCTCAGTGAGCGAGCGAGCGCGCAGAGCTTTTTGCAAAAGCCTAGGCCTCCAA
AAAAGCCTCCTCACTACTTCTGGAATAGCTCAGAGGCCGAGGCGGCCTCGGCCTCTGCATAAATAAAAAA
AATTAGTCAGCCATGGGGCGGAGAATGGGCGGAACTGGGCGGAGTTAGGGGCGGGATGGGCGGAGTTAGG
GGCGGGACTATGGTTGCTGACTAATTGAGATGCATGCTTTGCATACTTCTGCCTGCTGGGGAGCCTGGGG
ACTTTCCACACCTGGTTGCTGACTAATTGAGATGCATGCTTTGCATACTTCTGCCTGCTGGGGAGCCTGG
GGACTTTCCACACCCTAACTGACACACATTCCACAGCTGCATTAATGAATCGGCCAACGCGCGGGGAGAG
GCGGTTTGCGTATTGGGCGCTCTTCCGCTTCCTCGCTCACTGACTCGCTGCGCTCGGTCGTTCGGCTGCG
GCGAGCGGTATCAGCTCACTCAAAGGCGGTAATACGGTTATCCACAGAATCAGGGGATAACGCAGGAAAG
AACATGTGAGCAAAAGGCCAGCAAAAGGCCAGGAACCGTAAAAAGGCCGCGTTGCTGGCGTTTTTCCATA
GGCTCCGCCCCCCTGACGAGCATCACAAAAATCGACGCTCAAGTCAGAGGTGGCGAAACCCGACAGGACT
ATAAAGATACCAGGCGTTTCCCCCTGGAAGCTCCCTCGTGCGCTCTCCTGTTCCGACCCTGCCGCTTACC
GGATACCTGTCCGCCTTTCTCCCTTCGGGAAGCGTGGCGCTTTCTCATAGCTCACGCTGTAGGTATCTCA
GTTCGGTGTAGGTCGTTCGCTCCAAGCTGGGCTGTGTGCACGAACCCCCCGTTCAGCCCGACCGCTGCGC
CTTATCCGGTAACTATCGTCTTGAGTCCAACCCGGTAAGACACGACTTATCGCCACTGGCAGCAGCCACT
GGTAACAGGATTAGCAGAGCGAGGTATGTAGGCGGTGCTACAGAGTTCTTGAAGTGGTGGCCTAACTACG
GCTACACTAGAAGAACAGTATTTGGTATCTGCGCTCTGCTGAAGCCAGTTACCTTCGGAAAAAGAGTTGG
TAGCTCTTGATCCGGCAAACAAACCACCGCTGGTAGCGGTGGTTTTTTTGTTTGCAAGCAGCAGATTACG
CGCAGAAAAAAAGGATCTCAAGAAGATCCTTTGATCTTTTCTACGGGGTCTGACGCTCAGTGGAACGAAA
ACTCACGTTAAGGGATTTTGGTCATGAGATTATCAAAAAGGATCTTCACCTAGATCCTTTTAAATTAAAA
ATGAAGTTTTAAATCAATCTAAAGTATATATGAGTAAACTTGGTCTGACAGTTACCAATGCTTAATCAGT
GAGGCACCTATCTCAGCGATCTGTCTATTTCGTTCATCCATAGTTGCCTGACTCCCCGTCGTGTAGATAA
CTACGATACGGGAGGGCTTACCATCTGGCCCCAGTGCTGCAATGATACCGCGAGACCCACGCTCACCGGC
TCCAGATTTATCAGCAATAAACCAGCCAGCCGGAAGGGCCGAGCGCAGAAGTGGTCCTGCAACTTTATCC
GCCTCCATCCAGTCTATTAATTGTTGCCGGGAAGCTAGAGTAAGTAGTTCGCCAGTTAATAGTTTGCGCA
ACGTTGTTGCCATTGCTACAGGCATCGTGGTGTCACGCTCGTCGTTTGGTATGGCTTCATTCAGCTCCGG
TTCCCAACGATCAAGGCGAGTTACATGATCCCCCATGTTGTGCAAAAAAGCGGTTAGCTCCTTCGGTCCT
CCGATCGTTGTCAGAAGTAAGTTGGCCGCAGTGTTATCACTCATGGTTATGGCAGCACTGCATAATTCTC
TTACTGTCATGCCATCCGTAAGATGCTTTTCTGTGACTGGTGAGTACTCAACCAAGTCATTCTGAGAATA
GTGTATGCGGCGACCGAGTTGCTCTTGCCCGGCGTCAATACGGGATAATACCGCGCCACATAGCAGAACT
TTAAAAGTGCTCATCATTGGAAAACGTTCTTCGGGGCGAAAACTCTCAAGGATCTTACCGCTGTTGAGAT
CCAGTTCGATGTAACCCACTCGTGCACCCAACTGATCTTCAGCATCTTTTACTTTCACCAGCGTTTCTGG
GTGAGCAAAAACAGGAAGGCAAAATGCCGCAAAAAAGGGAATAAGGGCGACACGGAAATGTTGAATACTC
ATACTCTTCCTTTTTCAATATTATTGAAGCATTTATCAGGGTTATTGTCTCATGAGCGGATACATATTTG
AATGTATTTAGAAAAATAAACAAATAGGGGTTCCGCGCACATTTCCCCGAAAAGTGCCACCTGACGTCTA
AGAAACCATTATTATCATGACATTAACCTATAAAAATAGGCGTATCACGAGGCCCTTTCGTCTCGCGCGT
TTCGGTGATGACGGTGAAAACCTCTGACACATGCAGCTCCCGGAGACGGTCACAGCTTGTCTGTAAGCGG
ATGCCGGGAGCAGACAAGCCCGTCAGGGCGCGTCAGCGGGTGTTGGCGGGTGTCGGGGCTGGCTTAACTA
TGCGGCATCAGAGCAGATTGTACTGAGAGTGCACCATTCGACGCTCTCCCTTATGCGACTCCTGCATTAG
GAAGCAGCCCAGTAGTAGGTTGAGGCCGTTGAGCACCGCCGCCGCAAGGAATGGTGCATGCAAGGAGATG
GCGCCCAACAGTCCCCCGGCCACGGGGCCTGCCACCATACCCACGCCGAAACAAGCGCTCATGAGCCCGA
AGTGGCGAGCCCGATCTTCCCCATCGGTGATGTCGGCGATATAGGCGCCAGCAACCGCACCTGTGGCGCC
GGTGATGCCGGCCACGATGCGTCCGGCGTAGAGGATCTGGCTAGCGATGACCCTGCTGATTGGTTCGCTG
ACCATTTCCGGGTGCGGGACGGCGTTACCAGAAACTCAGAAGGTTCGTCCAACCAAACCGACTCTGACGG
CAGTTTACGAGAGAGATGATAGGGTCTGCTTCAGTAAGCCAGATGCTACACAATTAGGCTTGTACATATT
GTCGTTAGAACGCGGCTACAATTAATACATAACCTTATGTATCATACACATACGAT
Features (pLannotate 1.2.2; 18 found; start..end, strand, type, name):
     36..167     -  repeat_region  AAV2 ITR (fragment): inverted terminal repeat of adeno-associated virus serotype 2 inverted
    223..345     +  enhancer       CMV enhancer (fragment): human cytomegalovirus immediate early enhancer
    577..741     -  CDS            Mmrn2 (fragment): MMRN2_MOUSE - Experimental evidence at protein level: Swiss-Prot protein existence level 1. Inhibits endothelial cells motility and acts as a negative regulator of angiogenesis; it downregulates KDR activation by binding VEGFA. From Mus musculus (Mouse).
   1825..2855    +  CDS            Cre (fragment): site-specific recombinase Cre is a site-specific recombinase from bacteriophage P1. Recombination occurs at loxP sequences.
   2913..3501    +  misc_feature   WPRE: woodchuck hepatitis virus posttranscriptional regulatory element
   3534..3758    +  polyA_signal   bGH poly(A) signal: bovine growth hormone polyadenylation signal
   3762..3783    +  promoter       SV40 promoter (fragment): SV40 enhancer and early promoter
   3844..3935    +  repeat_region  AAV2 ITR (fragment): inverted terminal repeat of adeno-associated virus serotype 2 inverted
   3935..3964    -  repeat_region  AAV2 ITR (fragment): inverted terminal repeat of adeno-associated virus serotype 2 inverted
   3968..4297    -  promoter       SV40 promoter: SV40 enhancer and early promoter
   4304..4360    -  CDS            lacI (fragment): lac repressor; lacI; The lac repressor binds to the lac operator to inhibit transcription in E. coli. This inhibition can be relieved by adding lactose or isopropyl-β-D-thiogalactopyranoside (IPTG).
   4543..5131    -  rep_origin     ori: high-copy-number ColE1/pMB1/pBR322/pUC origin of replication
   5302..6162    -  CDS            AmpR: β-lactamase; bla; confers resistance to ampicillin, carbenicillin, and related antibiotics
   6163..6267    -  promoter       AmpR promoter: bla
   6362..6397    +  CDS            rop (fragment): Rop protein, which maintains plasmids at low copy number; rop
   6499..6547    +  misc_feature   bom (fragment): basis of mobility region from pBR322
   6548..6827    -  CDS            TcR (fragment): tetracycline efflux protein; tet; confers resistance to tetracycline
   7055..17      +  promoter       SP6 promoter (across the origin): promoter for bacteriophage SP6 RNA polymerase
