[The description below was written by a language model from this plasmid's Addgene catalogue record and pLannotate feature annotations shown in this document.]
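Description:
pAM-AAV-mSncg-Cre is an adeno-associated virus transfer plasmid built on a pAAV backbone and used to package recombinant AAV that expresses Cre recombinase in retinal ganglion cells. It is propagated in E. coli through a high-copy ColE1/pUC-type origin and selected with ampicillin via the β-lactamase gene and its native promoter. The backbone also carries non-functional remnants of pBR322-type vectors (fragments of rop, bom, the tetracycline resistance gene and lacI), an SV40 promoter outside the viral cassette, and an SP6 promoter. A recombination-deficient growth strain is recorded, consistent with the need to keep the repeat-rich ITRs stable.

Between the two AAV2 inverted terminal repeats, which provide the cis signals for genome replication and encapsidation, lies a single expression cassette. The catalogue gives the promoter as mouse gamma-synuclein (mSncg). The annotation software does not label it as such, but the region upstream of Cre contains a short CMV enhancer fragment and a stretch matching mouse Mmrn2 on the opposite strand, which may reflect mouse genomic sequence included in the promoter fragment. The Cre coding sequence, cloned between EcoRI and HindIII sites, is followed by a WPRE to enhance transcript stability and expression, and by the bovine growth hormone polyadenylation signal. No tag or fluorescent reporter is annotated.

According to the record, the vector is intended to drive Cre expression in retinal ganglion cells, allowing recombination of loxP-flanked alleles or reporters in that population. The sequenced record is 7,056 nt, somewhat longer than the 6,845 bp listed in the catalogue.
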