Addgene plasmid #153207: pAM-AAV-mSncg-Cre
Purpose: Mouse gamma-synuclein (mSncg) promoter-mediates Cre expression in retinal ganglion cells
Depositing lab: Yang Hu. Depositing organization: Stanford University. Publication: Mouse gamma-Synuclein Promoter-Mediated Gene Expression and Editing in Mammalian Retinal Ganglion Cells. Wang Q, Zhuang PS, Huang H, Li L, Liu L, Webber HC, Dalal R, Siew L, Fligor CM, Chang KC, Nahmou M, Kreymerman A, Sun Y, Meyer JS, Goldberg JL, Hu Y. J Neurosci. 2020 Apr 9. pii: JNEUROSCI.0102-20.2020. doi: 10.1523/JNEUROSCI.0102-20.2020. PubMed 32300046.
Backbone
  Vector backbone: pAAV
  Backbone size w/o insert (bp): 5816
  Total vector size (bp): 6845
  Vector type: Mammalian Expression, AAV, Cre/Lox
Growth in bacteria
  Bacterial resistance: Ampicillin, 100 μg/mL
  Growth temperature: 37°C
  Growth strain: NEB Stable
  Copy number: Unknown
Gene/Insert
  Gene/Insert name: Cre
  Insert size (bp): 1029
  Promoter: mSncg
  Cloning method: Restriction Enzyme; 5′ cloning site EcoRI (not destroyed); 3′ cloning site HindIII (not destroyed)
  Sequencing primers: 5′ gcaaacaccatggacgtcttcaaggaattcGCCACCATGcccaagaagaagaggaaggtg; 3′ ccgggtcgactctagaggtaccacgcgtagatctctaatcgccatcttccagcaggc
Terms and licenses: Academic/Nonprofit Terms; Industry Terms: Not Available to Industry
How to cite: pAM-AAV-mSncg-Cre was a gift from Yang Hu (Addgene plasmid # 153207 ; http://n2t.net/addgene:153207 ; RRID:Addgene_153207)
