>Addgene plasmid #153207 | pAM-AAV-mSncg-Cre | depositor partial sequence | sequence record 296547 | pAM-AAV-mSncg-Cre sequence 3936 bps
CTGCGCGCTCGCTCGCTCACTGAGGCCGCCCGGGCAAAGCCCGGGCGTCGGGCGACCTTTGGTCGCCCGG
CCTCAGTGAGCGAGCGAGCGCGCAGAGAGGGAGTGGCCAACTCCATCACTAGGGGTTCCTTGTAGTTAAT
GATTAACCCGCCATGCTACTTATTTACGTAGCCATGCTCTAGGTACCATTGACGTCAATAATGACGTATG
TTCCCATAGTAACGCCAATAGGGACTTTCCATTGACGTCAATGGGTGGAGTATTTACGGTAAACTGCCCA
CTTGGCAGTACATCAAGTGTATCATATGGTCCCATGCCACTAGTGGGAGCTGTGTTACCTGTTGCAGCCC
CACCCAAAGCCCCTGCTATAGGTCAAGCAGGAATCACCCTGCCATCCCCAGCCTGGGGCCTGGAGTACCA
GATCCAGGAAACTAGCATCCCTTAGCTATAGAGATAGCCACACATCAGCCCATTCCTCAGATGTGTATCT
GGGGCTCAGACATCATCTCCCGATCTCCGACAAGGGCAGGATTTCCTTACCGTCTGATGGGGTCTCTGCT
GGTATCCTCAGCCCCTAGTCTCCAGCCTTCAGGCATGCCGGGCCTATTGAGATGGGAGAACTTGGTACCG
GGGTCCTGTGCCCAGGACCCTAGCAGTCCCCAGCTCAGGTACACCCCAAAGCCCAGCAGCAGTGTCGGGA
TCATGGTGAGGGGCTCCTGTGCTGATGCTCAGCCTTACAAGTGACTCTCAAATTTGCTGGTGATGTGGTC
TTCAAGCGAAATGTCAGAAAGAAAAGAAAACACGAGGACAACAAAGGGAGGAAGTGGCCTGGTCCGGCCC
ACCCGGCAAGTCTCATCCGCCCCCGCCCCCGCCCCTTCCAGCCTGGCCCCCTTGGAGGCCTCCAACCACT
CAGGTCAATTCCTGTGTCCTGAGGGCACTTGAATCAGGGACACGGGATTTGGTAGACACATAAAGGTGGC
CCCATTAAACTTATTTCTCCAGGACTCTGTCGTGGGCCTGGAGGAGATCTGGTGCCACCCATACTGTTGG
CCAGGAAGTGGGGAACGGGCACATCACACCTGCTCGGCACCTTGGGCTATGGGAACTAGCAGGTGGGTGG
GAACTCAGAGAAGGAAAGGGACTATGCTAGAATCACACAGCGGGCAGCCCAGTCTAGGGCATGGGGAGCA
GCTTTGGGTGTTTCTGGCCTCAGCCTTCCAACAGGTTTGGCTAGAGCTCCAGGCTCAAGAGCATCCAGGA
TACAGTGGGGAACTGGATAACAGGGCAGCCTGCAGGTTGGCCATTCATTGGATTGGCCCTGACCCCGGCC
CAGCCTGGGACACTGAGGCATCATCAGTCAAGGCACTTTTCTTCTGCATATAAGAGCCAGGGCACGAGAC
CACCAGGGCTTTCCAAGGATGAATGAGGTGTAATGATAGATTAGGATATGTCCAGCCTCCAACACGCTCT
CCCTCCCCCAGGGCCAACAAGAGTCAGCAGGGCAGAATAGAGCCAGTAGGGGCCCGGGCCCTGCTCGCTG
GTATCCCCGTGAGGCATGCCTTCTCTCTGGCCCGCCCTCCCTGCCCCCACCCTGGCCCGGGCTGGCTGGG
CTCCAGCCAGCAGCCACAGCATCAATATTTCATCTGCGTCAATAAGAGGCAGTAGCAGCAGAGACAGCGG
CTGCGGCAGCACTCCAGTCCATAGCTTGCAGCAGCCAGGTTCCATCCTTGCAAACACCATGGACGTCTTC
AAGGAATTCGCCACCATGCCCAAGAAGAAGAGGAAGGTGTCCAATTTACTGACCGTACACCAAAATTTGC
CTGCATTACCGGTCGATGCAACGAGTGATGAGGTTCGCAAGAACCTGATGGACATGTTCAGGGATCGCCA
GGCGTTTTCTGAGCATACCTGGAAAATGCTTCTGTCCGTTTGCCGGTCGTGGGCGGCATGGTGCAAGTTG
AATAACCGGAAATGGTTTCCCGCAGAACCTGAAGATGTTCGCGATTATCTTCTATATCTTCAGGCGCGCG
GTCTGGCAGTAAAAACTATCCAGCAACATTTGGGCCAGCTAAACATGCTTCATCGTCGGTCCGGGCTGCC
ACGACCAAGTGACAGCAATGCTGTTTCACTGGTTATGCGGCGGATCCGAAAAGAAAACGTTGATGCCGGT
GAACGTGCAAAACAGGCTCTAGCGTTCGAACGCACTGATTTCGACCAGGTTCGTTCACTCATGGAAAATA
GCGATCGCTGCCAGGATATACGTAATCTGGCATTTCTGGGGATTGCTTATAACACCCTGTTACGTATAGC
CGAAATTGCCAGGATCAGGGTTAAAGATATCTCACGTACTGACGGTGGGAGAATGTTAATCCATATTGGC
AGAACGAAAACGCTGGTTAGCACCGCAGGTGTAGAGAAGGCACTTAGCCTGGGGGTAACTAAACTGGTCG
AGCGATGGATTTCCGTCTCTGGTGTAGCTGATGATCCGAATAACTACCTGTTTTGCCGGGTCAGAAAAAA
TGGTGTTGCCGCGCCATCTGCCACCAGCCAGCTATCAACTCGCGCCCTGGAAGGGATTTTTGAAGCAACT
CATCGATTGATTTACGGCGCTAAGGATGACTCTGGTCAGAGATACCTGGCCTGGTCTGGACACAGTGCCC
GTGTCGGAGCCGCGCGAGATATGGCCCGCGCTGGAGTTTCAATACCGGAGATCATGCAAGCTGGTGGCTG
GACCAATGTAAATATTGTCATGAACTATATCCGTAACCTGGATAGTGAAACAGGGGCAATGGTGCGCCTG
CTGGAAGATGGCGATTAGAGATCTACGCGTGGTACCTCTAGAGTCGACCCGGGCGGCCTCGAGAAGCTTA
TCGATAATCAACCTCTGGATTACAAAATTTGTGAAAGATTGACTGGTATTCTTAACTATGTTGCTCCTTT
TACGCTATGTGGATACGCTGCTTTAATGCCTTTGTATCATGCTATTGCTTCCCGTATGGCTTTCATTTTC
TCCTCCTTGTATAAATCCTGGTTGCTGTCTCTTTATGAGGAGTTGTGGCCCGTTGTCAGGCAACGTGGCG
TGGTGTGCACTGTGTTTGCTGACGCAACCCCCACTGGTTGGGGCATTGCCACCACCTGTCAGCTCCTTTC
CGGGACTTTCGCTTTCCCCCTCCCTATTGCCACGGCGGAACTCATCGCCGCCTGCCTTGCCCGCTGCTGG
ACAGGGGCTCGGCTGTTGGGCACTGACAATTCCGTGGTGTTGTCGGGGAAATCATCGTCCTTTCCTTGGC
TGCTCGCCTGTGTTGCCACCTGGATTCTGCGCGGGACGTCCTTCTGCTACGTCCCTTCGGCCCTCAATCC
AGCGGACCTTCCTTCCCGCGGCCTGCTGCCGGCTCTGCGGCCTCTTCCGCGTCTTCGCCTTCGCCCTCAG
ACGAGTCGGATCTCCCTTTGGGCCGCCTCCCCGCATCGATACCGTCGACTCGCTGATCAGCCTCGACTGT
GCCTTCTAGTTGCCAGCCATCTGTTGTTTGCCCCTCCCCCGTGCCTTCCTTGACCCTGGAAGGTGCCACT
CCCACTGTCCTTTCCTAATAAAATGAGGAAATTGCATCGCATTGTCTGAGTAGGTGTCATTCTATTCTGG
GGGGTGGGGTGGGGCAGGACAGCAAGGGGGAGGATTGGGAAGACAATAGCAGGCATGCTGGGGATGCGGT
GGGCTCTATGGCTTCTGAGGCGGAAAGAACCAGCTGGGGCTCGACTAGAGCATGGCTACGTAGATAAGTA
GCATGGCGGGTTAATCATTAACTACAAGGAACCCCTAGTGATGGAGTTGGCCACTCCCTCTCTGCGCGCT
CGCTCGCTCACTGAGGCCGGGCGACCAAAGGTCGCCCGACGCCCGGGCTTTGCCCGGGCGGCCTCAGTGA
GCGAGCGAGCGCGCAG
